Addgene plasmid #197571: pPos-Ma-CmR-TAG111
Purpose: Positive selection plasmid for selecting ncAA-encoding Methanomethylophilus alvus Pyl-RS mutants. Expresses TAG-codon interrupted chloramphenicol resistance cassette and M. alvus Pyl-tRNA(6). p15a ori
Depositing lab: Ryan Mehl. Depositing organization: Oregon State University. Publication: Generating Efficient Methanomethylophilus alvus Pyrrolysyl-tRNA Synthetases for Structurally Diverse Non-Canonical Amino Acids. Avila-Crump S, Hemshorn ML, Jones CM, Mbengi L, Meyer K, Griffis JA, Jana S, Petrina GE, Pagar VV, Karplus PA, Petersson EJ, Perona JJ, Mehl RA, Cooley RB. ACS Chem Biol. 2022 Dec 16;17(12):3458-3469. doi: 10.1021/acschembio.2c00639. Epub 2022 Nov 16. PubMed 36383641.
Backbone
  Vector backbone: pREP
  Total vector size (bp): 10326
  Vector type: Bacterial Expression
Growth in bacteria
  Bacterial resistance: Tetracycline, 10 μg/mL
  Growth temperature: 37°C
  Growth strain: DH5alpha
  Copy number: Low Copy
Gene/Insert 1
  Gene/Insert name: Chloramphenicol resistance gene - 111TAG
  Insert size (bp): 660
  Mutation: 111TAG
  Promoter: cat promoter (constitutive)
  Cloning method: Unknown
  Sequencing primers: 5′ cctgttgataccgggaagccc
Gene/Insert 2
  Gene/Insert name: T7 polymerase -TAG
  Insert size (bp): 2673
  Mutation: 8TAG/112TAG
  Promoter: AraC
  Cloning method: Unknown
  Sequencing primers: 5′ ATGCCATAGCATTTTTATCC
Gene/Insert 3
  Gene/Insert name: GFPuv
  Insert size (bp): 717
  Promoter: T7
  Cloning method: Unknown
  Sequencing primers: 5′ TAATACGACTCACTATAGGG
Gene/Insert 4
  Gene/Insert name: M. alvus Pyl-tRNA(6)
  Species: Methanomethylophilus alvus
  Insert size (bp): 69
  Promoter: lpp (constitutive)
  Cloning method: Gibson Cloning
  Sequencing primers: 5′ CTCATGGCGTTCTGTTGCCC
Terms and licenses: Academic/Nonprofit Terms; Industry Terms: Not Available to Industry
How to cite: pPos-Ma-CmR-TAG111 was a gift from Ryan Mehl (Addgene plasmid # 197571 ; http://n2t.net/addgene:197571 ; RRID:Addgene_197571)
