[The description below was written by a language model from this plasmid's Addgene catalogue record and pLannotate feature annotations shown in this document.]
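Description:
pPos-Ma-CmR-TAG111 is a roughly 10.3 kb bacterial expression plasmid built on the pREP backbone and used as the positive-selection reporter when evolving Methanomethylophilus alvus pyrrolysyl-tRNA synthetase (Pyl-RS) variants that incorporate non-canonical amino acids. It replicates in E. coli from a p15A origin, is recorded as low copy, and is maintained with tetracycline through a full-length tetracycline efflux gene under its own tet promoter. The p15A origin is compatible with ColE1-type plasmids, which fits a setup in which a synthetase library is carried on a separate vector, although the record does not describe that partner plasmid. The annotation also picks up many short fragments (bla, lacI, lacZα, rop, IS1, tnpR, extra TcR pieces, an RSF ori fragment), which look like backbone remnants rather than functional parts.

The selection element is a chloramphenicol acetyltransferase gene driven by the constitutive cat promoter and interrupted by an amber (TAG) codon at position 111. The plasmid supplies the cognate suppressor, M. alvus Pyl-tRNA(6), from the constitutive lpp promoter; this 69 bp insert is listed in the catalogue but was not detected in the automated feature table. Cells become chloramphenicol resistant only when a co-expressed synthetase charges this tRNA and the amber codon is read through. A second, fluorescent readout is layered on this. T7 RNA polymerase carrying amber codons at positions 8 and 112 is expressed from the arabinose-inducible araBAD promoter with araC, followed by an rrnB T1 terminator. GFPuv sits behind a T7 promoter and gene 10 ribosome binding site, ending in a T7 terminator. Amber suppression therefore yields full-length polymerase and green fluorescence, giving a visual measure of suppression efficiency alongside survival on chloramphenicol.
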