Features (pLannotate 1.2.2; 27 found; start..end, strand, type, name):
    363..908     +  rep_origin     p15A ori: Plasmids containing the medium-copy-number p15A origin of replication can be propagated in E. coli cells that contain a second plasmid with the ColE1 origin.
    996..1051    +  rep_origin     RSF ori (fragment): Plasmids containing the RSF 1030 origin of replication can be propagated in E. coli cells that contain additional plasmids with compatible origins.
   1170..1313    -  mobile_element IS1 (fragment): prokaryotic transposable element IS1
   1434..1536    +  promoter       cat promoter: promoter of the E. coli cat gene encoding chloramphenicol acetyltransferase
   1537..2196    +  CDS            CmR: chloramphenicol acetyltransferase; cat; confers resistance to chloramphenicol
   2495..2593    -  CDS            YPB2_ECOLX (fragment): Protein predicted: Swiss-Prot protein existence level 4. From Escherichia coli.
   2580..2637    +  CDS            TcR (fragment): tetracycline efflux protein; tet; confers resistance to tetracycline
   2634..2727    -  CDS            TcR (fragment): tetracycline efflux protein; tet; confers resistance to tetracycline
   2787..2830    +  CDS            lacI (fragment): lac repressor; lacI; The lac repressor binds to the lac operator to inhibit transcription in E. coli. This inhibition can be relieved by adding lactose or isopropyl-β-D-thiogalactopyranoside (IPTG).
   3004..3033    +  terminator     bacterial terminator (fragment): putative bacterial transcription terminator
   3041..3128    +  CDS            lacZα (fragment): LacZα fragment of β-galactosidase; lacZ fragment
   3128..3225    -  CDS            TcR (fragment): tetracycline efflux protein; tet; confers resistance to tetracycline
   3380..4570    -  CDS            TcR: tetracycline efflux protein; tet; confers resistance to tetracycline
   4618..4646    -  promoter       tet promoter: E. coli promoter for tetracycline efflux protein gene
   4699..5028    +  CDS            tnpR (fragment): TNR3_ECOLX - Experimental evidence at protein level: Swiss-Prot protein existence level 1. Resolvase catalyzes the resolution (a site-specific recombination) of the cointegrated replicon to yield the final transposition products. From Escherichia coli.
   5042..5128    -  terminator     rrnB T1 terminator: Escherichia coli rrnB; transcription terminator T1 from the E. coli rrnB gene
   5130..5245    -  ncRNA          5S rRNA: Accession: RF00001 - 5S ribosomal RNA
   5328..7973    -  CDS            RPOL_BPT7: Experimental evidence at protein level: Swiss-Prot protein existence level 1. Highly processive DNA-dependent RNA polymerase that catalyzes the transcription of class II and class III viral genes. Recognizes a specific promoter sequence and enters first into an 'abortive phase' where very short transcripts are synthesized and released before proceeding to the processive transcription of long RNA chains. Unwinds the double-stranded DNA to expose the coding strand for templating. Participates in the initiation of viral DNA replication presumably by making primers accessible to the DNA polymerase
   8031..8315    -  promoter       araBAD promoter: araBAD; promoter of the L-arabinose operon of E. coli; the araC regulatory gene is transcribed in the opposite direction (Guzman et al., 1995)
   8342..9220    +  CDS            araC: L-arabinose regulatory protein; araC
   9342..9382    +  CDS            rop (fragment): Rop protein, which maintains plasmids at low copy number; rop
   9418..9465    -  terminator     T7 terminator: transcription terminator for bacteriophage T7 RNA polymerase
   9473..9517    -  CDS            SET1 (fragment): solubility-enhancement tag derived from T7 phage gene 10B
   9515..10231   -  CDS            GFPuv: GFP variant optimized for excitation by UV light
  10239..10261   -  RBS            RBS: efficient ribosome binding site from bacteriophage T7 gene 10 (Olins and Rangwala, 1989)
  10293..10311   -  promoter       T7 promoter: promoter for bacteriophage T7 RNA polymerase
  10323..197     +  CDS            bla(M) (fragment) (across the origin): β-lactamase lacking the signal sequence; bla(M); allows cytosolic expression of β-lactamase
>Addgene plasmid #197571 | pPos-Ma-CmR-TAG111 | addgene full sequence | sequence record 389424 | Addgene NGS Result
GCCCTTCCGGCTGGCTGGTTTATTGCTGATAAATCTGGAGCCGGTGAGCGTGGGTCTCGCGGTATCATTG
CAGCACTGGGGCCAGATGGTAAGCCCTCCCGTATCGTAGTTATCTACACGACGGGGAGTCAGGCAACTAT
GGATGAACGAAATAGACAGATCGCTGAGATAGGTGCCTCACTGATTAAGCATTGGTAACTGTCAGACCAA
GTTTACTCATATATACTTTAGATTGATTTAAAACTTCATTTTTAATTTAAAAGGATCTAGGTGAAGATCC
TTTTTGATAATCTCATGACCAAAATCCCTTAACGTGAGTTTTCGTTCCACTGAGCGTCAGACCCCTTAAT
AAGATGATCTTCTTGAGATCGTTTTGGTCTGCGCGTAATCTCTTGCTCTGAAAACGAAAAAACCGCCTTG
CAGGGCGGTTTTTCGAAGGTTCTCTGAGCTACCAACTCTTTGAACCGAGGTAACTGGCTTGGAGGAGCGA
AGTCACCAAAACTTGTCCTTTCAGTTTAGCCTTAACCGGCGCATGACTTCAAGACTAACTCCTCTAAATC
AATTACCAGTGGCTGCTGCCAGTGGTGCTTTTGCATGTCTTTCCGGGTTGGACTCAAGACGATAGTTACC
GGATAAGGCGCAGCGGTCGGACTGAACGGGGGGTTCGTGCATACAGTCCAGCTTGGAGCGAACTGCCTAC
CCGGAACTGAGTGTCAGGCGTGGAATGAGACAAACGCGGCCATAACAGCGGAATGACACCGGTAAACCGA
AAGGCAGGAACAGGAGAGCGCACGAGGGAGCCGCCAGGGGGAAACGCCTGGTATCTTTATAGTCCTGTCG
GGTTTCGCCACCACTGATTTGAGCGTCAGATTTCGTGATGCTTGTCAGGGGGGCGGAGCCTATGGAAAAA
CGGCTTTGCCGCGGCCCTCTCACTTCCCTGTTAAGTATCTTCCTGGCATCTTCCAGGAAATCTCCGCCCC
GTTCGTAAGCCATTTCCGCTCGCCGCAGTCGAACGACCGAGCGTAGCGAGTCAGTGAGCGAGGAAGCGGA
ATATATCCTGTATCACATATTCTGCTGACGCACCGGTGCAGCCTTTTTTCTCCTGCCACATGAAGCACTT
CACTGACACCCTCATCAGTGCCAACATAGTAAGCCAGTATACACTCCGCTAGCGCTGATGTCCGGCGGTG
CTTTTGCCGTTACGCACCACCCCGTCAGTAGCTGAACAGGAGGGACAGCTGATAGAAACAGAAGCCACTG
GAGCACCTCAAAAACACCATCATACACTAAATCAGTAAGTTGGCAGCATCACCCGACGCACTTTGCGCCG
AATAAATACCTGTGACGGAAGATCACTTCGCAGAATAAATAAATCCTGGTGTCCCTGTTGATACCGGGAA
GCCCTGGGCCAACTTTTGGCGAAAATGAGACGTTGATCGGCACGTAAGAGGTTCCAACTTTCACCATAAT
GAAATAAGATCACTACCGGGCGTATTTTTTGAGTTATCGAGATTTTCAGGAGCTAAGGAAGCTAAAATGG
AGAAAAAAATCACTGGATATACCACCGTTGATATATCCCAATGGCATCGTAAAGAACATTTTGAGGCATT
TCAGTCAGTTGCTCAATGTACCTATAACCAGACCGTTCAGCTGGATATTACGGCCTTTTTAAAGACCGTA
AAGAAAAATAAGCACAAGTTTTATCCGGCCTTTATTCACATTCTTGCCCGCCTGATGAATGCTCATCCGG
AATTCCGTATGGCAATGAAAGACGGTGAGCTGGTGATATGGGATAGTGTTCACCCTTGTTACACCGTTTT
CCATGAGCAAACTGAAACGTTTTCATCGCTCTGGAGTGAATACCACTAGGATTTCCGGCAGTTTCTACAC
ATATATTCGCAAGATGTGGCGTGTTACGGTGAAAACCTGGCCTATTTCCCTAAAGGGTTTATTGAGAATA
TGTTTTTCGTCTCAGCCAATCCCTGGGTGAGTTTCACCAGTTTTGATTTAAACGTGGCCAATATGGACAA
CTTCTTCGCCCCCGTTTTCACCATGGGCAAATATTATACGCAAGGCGACAAGGTGCTGATGCCGCTGGCG
ATTCAGGTTCATCATGCCGTTTGTGATGGCTTCCATGTCGGCAGAATGCTTAATGAATTACAACAGTACT
GCGATGAGTGGCAGGGCGGGGCGTAATTTTTTTAAGGCAGTTATTGGTGCCCTTAAACGCCTGGTTGCTA
CGCCTGAATAAGTGATAATAAGCGGATGAATGGCAGAAATTCGAAAGCAAATTCGACCCGGTCGTCGGTT
CAGGGCAGGGTCGTTAAATAGCCGCTTATGTCTATTGCTGGTTTACCGGTTTATTGACTACCGGAAGCAG
TGTGACCGTGTGCTTCTCAAATGCCTGAGGCCAGTTTGCTCAGGCTCTCCCCGTGGAGGTAATAATTGAC
GATATGATCATTTATTCTGCCTCCCAGAGCATGATAAAAACGGTTAGCGCTTCGTTAATACAGATGTAGG
TGTTCCACAGGGTAGCCAGCAGCATCCTGCGATGCAGATCCGGAACATAATGGTGCAGGGCGCTTGTTTC
GGCGTGGGTATGGTGGCAGGCCCCGTGGCCGGGGGACTGTTGGGCGCTGCCGGCACCTGTCCTACGAGTT
GCATGATAAAGAAGACAGTCATAAGTGCGGCGACGATAGTCATGCCCCGCGCCCACCGGAAGGAGCTACC
GGCAGCGGTGCGGACTGTTGTAACTCAGAATAAGAAATGAGGCCGCTCATGGCGTTCTGTTGCCCGTCTC
ACTGGTGAAAAGAAAAACAACCCTGGCGCCGCTTCTTTGAGCGAACGATCAAAAATAAGTGGCGCCCCAT
CAAAAAAATATTCTCAACATAAAAAACTTTGTGTAATACTTGTAACGCTAGATCTGGGGGACGGTCCGGC
GACCAGCGGGTCTCTAAAACCTAGCATAGCGGGGTTCGACACCCCGGTCTCTCGCCAACTAGTATCCTTA
GCGAAAGCTAAGGATTTTTTTTAAGCTTGGCACTGGCCGTCGTTTTACAACGTCGTGACTGGGAAAACCC
TGGCGTTACCCAACTTAATCGCCTTGCAGCACATCCCCCTTTCGCCAGACGCTCTCCCTTATGCGACTCC
TGCATTAGGAAGCAGCCCAGTAGTAGGTTGAGGCCGTTGAGCACCGCCGCCGCAAGGAATGGTGCATGCA
AGGAGCCCGAGATGCGCCGCGTGCGGCTGCTGGAGATGGCGGACGCGATGGATATGTTCTGCCAAGGGTT
GGTTTGCGCATTCACAGTTCTCCGCAAGAATTGATTGGCTCCAATTCTTGGAGTGGTGAATCCGTTAGCG
AGGTGCCGCCGGCTTCCATTCAGGTCGAGGTGGCCCGGCTCCATGCACCGCGACGCAACGCGGGGAGGCA
GACAAGGTATAGGGCGGCGCCTACAATCCATGCCAACCCGTTCCATGTGCTCGCCGAGGCGGCATAAATC
GCCGTGACGATCAGCGGTCCAATGATCGAAGTTAGGCTGGTAAGAGCCGCGAGCGATCCTTGAAGCTGTC
CCTGATGGTCGTCATCTACCTGCCTGGACAGCATGGCCTGCAACGCGGGCATCCCGATGCCGCCGGAAGC
GAGAAGAATCATAATGGGGAAGGCCATCCAGCCTCGCGTCGCGAACGCCAGCAAGACGTAGCCCAGCGCG
TCGGCCGCCATGCCGGCGATAATGGCCTGCTTCTCGCCGAAACGTTTGGTGGCGGGACCAGTGACGAAGG
CTTGAGCGAGGGCGTGCAAGATTCCGAATACCGCAAGCGACAGGCCGATCATCGTCGCGCTCCAGCGAAA
GCGGTCCTCGCCGAAAATGACCCAGAGCGCTGCCGGCACCTGTCCTACGAGTTGCATGATAAAGAAGACA
GTCATAAGTGCGGCGACGATAGTCATGCCCCGCGCCCACCGGAAGGAGCTGACTGGGTTGAAGGCTCTCA
AGGGCATCGGTCGACGCTCTCCCTTATGCGACTCCTGCATTAGGAAGCAGCCCAGTAGTAGGTTGAGGCC
GTTGAGCACCGCCGCCGCAAGGAATGGTGCATGCAAGGAGATGGCGCCCAACAGTCCCCCGGCCACGGGG
CCTGCCACCATACCCACGCCGAAACAAGCGCTCATGAGCCCGAAGTGGCGAGCCCGATCTTCCCCATCGG
TGATGTCGGCGATATAGGCGCCAGCAACCGCACCTGTGGCGCCGGTGATGCCGGCCACGATGCGTCCGGC
GTAGAGGATCCACAGGACGGGTGTGGTCGCCATGATCGCGTAGTCGATAGTGGCTCCAAGTAGCGAAGCG
AGCAGGACTGGGCGGCGGCCAAAGCGGTCGGACAGTGCTCCGAGAACGGGTGCGCATAGAAATTGCATCA
ACGCATATAGCGCTAGCAGCACGCCATAGTGACTGGCGATGCTGTCGGAATGGACGATATCCCGCAAGAG
GCCCGGCAGTACCGGCATAACCAAGCCTATGCCTACAGCATCCAGGGTGACGGTGCCGAGGATGACGATG
AGCGCATTGTTAGATTTCATACACGGTGCCTGACTGCGTTAGCAATTTAACTGTGATAAACTACCGCATT
AAAGCTTATCGATGATAAGCTGTCAAACATGAGAATTACAACTTATATCGTATGGGGCTGACTTCAGGTG
CTACATTGCTCAAAGATGCAGGGGTAAAAGCTAACCGCATCTTTACCGACAAGGCATCCGGCAGTTCAAC
AGATCGGGAAGGGCTGGATTTGCTGAGGATGAAGGTGGAGGAAGGTGATGTCATTCTGGTGAAGAAGCTC
GACCGTCTTGGCCGCGACACCGCCGACATGATCCAACTGATAAAAGAGTTTGATGCTCAGGGTGTAGCGG
TTCGGTTTATTGACGACGGGATCAGTACCGACGGTGATATGGGGCAAATGGTGGTCACCATCCTGTCGGC
TGTGGCACAGGCTGAACGCCGGAGGATCCTCCGGGCCGTTGCTTCGCAACGTTCAAATCCGCTCCCGGCG
GATTTGTCCTACTCAGGAGAGCGTTCACCGACAAACAACAGATAAAACGAAAGGCCCAGTCTTTCGACTG
AGCCTTTCGTTTTATTTGATGCCTGGCAGTTCCCTACTCTCGCATGGGGAGACCCCACACTACCATCGGC
GCTACGGCGTTTCACTTCTGAGTTCGGCATGGGGTCAGGTGGGACCACCGCGCTACTGCCGCCAGGCAAA
TTCTGTTTTATCAGACCGCTTCTGCGTTCTGATTTAATCTGTATCAGGCTGAAAATCTTCTCTCATCCGA
CGTCTTAGGCGAAGGCGAAGTCCGACTCTAAGATGTCACGGAGGTTCAAGTTACCTTTAGCCGGAAGTGC
TGGCATTTTGTCCAATTGAGACTCGTGCAACTGGTCAGCGAACTGGTCGTAGAAATCAGCCAGTACATCA
CAAGACTCATATGTGTCAACCATAGTTTCGCGCACTGCTTTGAACAGGTTCGCAGCGTCAGCCGGAATGG
TACCGAAGGAGTCGTGAATCAGTGCAAAAGATTCGATTCCGTACTTCTCGTGTGCCCACACTACAGTCTT
ACGAAGGTGGCTACCGTCTTGGCTGTGTACAAAGTTAGGAGCGATACCAGACTCCTGTTTGTGTGCATCA
ATCTCGCTATCTTTGTTGGTGTTAATGGTAGGCTGTAAGCGGAACTGACCGAGGAACATCAGGTTCAAGC
GCGTCTGAATAGGCTTCTTGTATTCCTGCCACACAGGGAAACCATCAGGAGTTACCCAATGCACAGCGCA
ACGCTTGCGAAGAATCTCTCCAGTCTTCTTATCTTTGACCTCAGCAGCCAGCAGCTTAGCAGCAGACTTA
AGCCAGTTCATTGCTTCAACCGCAGCTACCACCGTCACGCTCACAGATTCCCAAATCAGCTTAGCCATGT
ATCCAGCAGCCTGATTCGGCTGAGTGAACATCAGACCCTTGCCGGAATCAATAGCTGGCTGAATGGTATC
TTCCAGCACTTGTTGACGGAAGCCGAACTCTTTGGACCCGTAAGCCAGCGTCATGACTGAACGCTTAGTC
ACACTGCGAGTAACACCGTAAGCCAGCCATTGACCAGCCAGTGCCTTAGTGCCCAGCTTGACTTTCTCAG
AGATTTCACCAGTGTTCTCATCGGTCACGGTAACTACTTCGTTATCGGTCCCATTGATTGCGTCTGCTTG
TAGAATCTCGTTGACTTTCTTAGCAACAATCCCGTAGATGTCCTGAACGGTTTCACTAGGAAGCAAGTTA
ACCGCGCGACCACCTACCTCATCTCGGAGCATCGCGGAGAAGTGCTGGATGCCAGAGCAAGACCCGTCAA
ACGCCAGCGGAAGGGAGCAGTTATAGCTCAGGCCGTGGTGCTGTACCCCAGCGTACTCAAAGCAGAACGC
AAGGAAGCAGAACGGAGAATCTTGCTCAGCCCACCAAGTGTTCTCCAGTGGAGACTTAGCGCAAGCCATG
ATGTTCTCGTGGTTTTCCTCAATGAACTTGATGCGCTCAGGGAACGGAACCTTATCGACACCCGCACAGT
TTGCACCGTGGATTTTCAGCCAGTAGTAACCTTCCTTACCGATTGGTTTACCTTTCGCCAGCGTAAGCAG
TCCTTTGGTCATATCGTTACCTTGCGGGTTGAACATTGACACAGCGTAAACACGACCGCGCCAGTCCATG
TTGTAAGGGAACCAGATGGCCTTATGGTTAGCAAACTTATTGGCTTGCTCAAGCATGAACTCAAGGCTGA
TACGGCGAGACTTGCGAGCCTTGTCCTTGCGGTACACAGCAGCGGCAGCACGTTTCCACGCGGTGAGAGC
CTCAGGATTCATGTCGATGTCTTCCGGTTTCATCGGGAGTTCTTCACGCTCAATCGCAGGGATGTCCTCG
ACCGGACAATGCTTCCACTTGGTGATTACGTTGGCGACCGCTAGGACTTTCTTGTTGATTTTCCATGCGG
TGTTTTGCGCAATGTTAATCGCTTTGTACACCTCAGGCATGTAAACGTCTTCGTAGCGCATCAGTGCTTT
CTTACTGTGAGTACGCACCAGCGCCAGAGGACGACGACCGTTAGCCCAATAGCCACCACCAGTAATGCCA
GTCCACGGCTTAGGAGGAACTACGCAAGGTTGGAACATCGGAGAGATGCCAGCCAGCGCACCTGCACGGG
TTGCGATAGCCTCAGCGTATTCAGGTGCGAGTTCGATAGTCTCAGAGTCTTGACCTACTACGCCAGCATT
TTGGCGGTGTAAGCTAACCATTCCGGTTGACTCAATGAGCATCTCGATGCAGCGTACTCCTACATGAATA
GAGTCTTCCTTATGCCACGAAGACCACGCCTCGCCACCGAGTAGACCCTTAGAGAGCATGTCAGCCTCGA
CAACTTGCATAAATGCTTTCTTGTAGACGTGCCCTACGCGCTTGTTGAGTTGTTCCTCAACGTTTTTCTT
GAAGTGCTTAGCTTCAAGGTCACGGATACGACCGAAGCGAGCCTCGTCCTCAATGGCCCGACCGATTGCG
CTTGCTACAGCCTGAACGGTTGTATTGTCAGCACTGGTTAGGCAAGCCAGAGTGGTCTTAATGGTGATGT
ACGCTACGGCTTCCGGCTTGATTTCCTACAGGAACTGGAAGGCTGTCGGGCGCTTGCCGCGCTTAGCTTT
CACTTCCTCAAACCAGTCGTTGATGCGTGCAATCATCTTAGGGAGTAGGGTAGTGATGAGAGGCTTGGCG
GCAGCGTTATCCGCAACCTCACCAGCTTTAAGTTGACGCTCAAACATCTTGCGGAAGCGTGCTTCACCCA
TCTCGTAAGACTCATGCTCAAGGGCCAACTGTTCGCGAGCTAAACGCTCACCGTAATGGTCAGCCAGAGT
GTTGAACGGGATAGCAGCCAGTTCGATGTCAGAGAAGTCGTTCTTAGCAATGTTAATGGTATTCTAGTGC
ACGGTAATCATGGTCATGGTTAATTCCTCCTGTTAGCCCAAAAAACGGGTATGGAGAAACAGTAGAGAGT
TGCGATAAAAAGCGTCAGGTAGGATCCGCTAATCTTATGGATAAAAATGCTATGGCATAGCAAAGTGTGA
CGCCGTGCAAATAATCAATGTGGACTTTTCTGCCGTGATTATAGACACTTTTGTTACGCGTTTTTGTCAT
GGCTTTGGTCCCGCTTTGTTACAGAATGCTTTTAATAAGCGGGGTTACCGGTTTGGTTAGCGAGAAGAGC
CAGTAAAAGACGCAGTGACGGCAATGTCTGATGCAATATGGACAATTGGTTTCTTCTCTGAATGGCGGGA
GTATGAAAAGTATGGCTGAAGCGCAAAATGATCCCCTGCTGCCGGGATACTCGTTTAATGCCCATCTGGT
GGCGGGTTTAACGCCGATTGAGGCCAACGGTTATCTCGATTTTTTTATCGACCGACCGCTGGGAATGAAA
GGTTATATTCTCAATCTCACCATTCGCGGTCAGGGGGTGGTGAAAAATCAGGGACGAGAATTTGTTTGCC
GACCGGGTGATATTTTGCTGTTCCCGCCAGGAGAGATTCATCACTACGGTCGTCATCCGGAGGCTCGCGA
ATGGTATCACCAGTGGGTTTACTTTCGTCCGCGCGCCTACTGGCATGAATGGCTTAACTGGCCGTCAATA
TTTGCCAATACGGGGTTCTTTCGCCCGGATGAAGCGCACCAGCCGCATTTCAGCGACCTGTTTGGGCAAA
TCATTAACGCCGGGCAAGGGGAAGGGCGCTATTCGGAGCTGCTGGCGATAAATCTGCTTGAGCAATTGTT
ACTGCGGCGCATGGAAGCGATTAACGAGTCGCTCCATCCACCGATGGATAATCGGGTACGCGAGGCTTGT
CAGTACATCAGCGATCACCTGGCAGACAGCAATTTTGATATCGCCAGCGTCGCACAGCATGTTTGCTTGT
CGCCGTCGCGTCTGTCACATCTTTTCCGCCAGCAGTTAGGGATTAGCGTCTTAAGCTGGCGCGAGGACCA
ACGTATCAGCCAGGCGAAGCTGCTTTTGAGCACCACCCGGATGCCTATCGCCACCGTCGGTCGCAATGTT
GGTTTTGACGATCAACTCTATTTCTCGCGGGTATTTAAAAAATGCACCGGGGCCAGCCCGAGCGAGTTCC
GTGCCGGTTGTGAAGAAAAAGTGAATGATGTAGCCGTCAAGTTGTCATAATTGGTAACGAATCAGACAAT
TGACGGCTTGACGGAGTAGCATAGGGTTTGCAGAATCCCTGCTTCGTCCATTTGACAGGCACATTATGCA
TGCCGCTTCGCCTTCGCGCGCGAATTGATCTGCTGCCTCGCGCGTTTCGGTGATGACGGTGAAAACCTCT
GACACATGCAGCTCCCGGAGACGGTCACAGCCTGCAGCAAAAAACCCCTCAAGACCCGTTTAGAGGCCCC
AAGGGGTTATGCTAGTTATTGCTCAGCGGTGGCAGCAGCCAACTCAGCTTCCTTTCGGGCTTTGTTATTT
GTAGAGCTCATCCATGCCATGTGTAATCCCAGCAGCAGTTACAAACTCAAGAAGGACCATGTGGTCACGC
TTTTCGTTGGGATCTTTCGAAAGGGCAGATTGTGTCGACAGGTAATGGTTGTCTGGTAAAAGGACAGGGC
CATCGCCAATTGGAGTATTTTGTTGATAATGGTCTGCTAGTTGAACGGATCCATCTTCAATGTTGTGGCG
AATTTTGAAGTTAGCTTTGATTCCATTCTTTTGTTTGTCTGCCGTGATGTATACATTGTGTGAGTTATAG
TTGTACTCGAGTTTGTGTCCGAGAATGTTTCCATCTTCTTTAAAATCAATACCTTTTAACTCGATACGAT
TAACAAGGGTATCACCTTCAAACTTGACTTCAGCACGCGTCTTGTAGTTCCCGTCATCTTTGAAAGATAT
AGTGCGTTCCTGTACATAACCTTCGGGCATGGCACTCTTGAAAAAGTCATGCCGTTTCATATGATCCGGA
TAACGGGAAAAGCATTGAACACCATAAGAGAAAGTAGTGACAAGTGTTGGCCATGGAACAGGTAGTTTTC
CAGTAGTGCAAATAAATTTAAGGGTAAGTTTTCCGTATGTTGCATCACCTTCACCCTCTCCACTGACAGA
AAATTTGTGCCCATTAACATCACCATCTAATTCAACAAGAATTGGGACAACTCCAGTGAAAAGTTCTTCT
CCTTTACTCATATGTATATCTCCTTCTTAAAGTTAAACAAAATTATTTCTAGAGGGAAACCGTTGTGGTC
TCCCTATAGTGAGTCGTATTAATTTCGCGGGATCG
